>Addgene plasmid #247994 | pet28a-His6-BS2-ELLVAT | addgene full sequence | sequence record 499398 | Addgene NGS Result
ACCGATGAAACGAGAGAGGATGCTCACGATACGGGTTACTGATGATGAACATGCCCGGTTACTGGAACGT
TGTGAGGGTAAACAACTGGCGGTATGGATGCGGCGGGACCAGAGAAAAATCACTCAGGGTCAATGCCAGC
GCTTCGTTAATACAGATGTAGGTGTTCCACAGGGTAGCCAGCAGCATCCTGCGATGCAGATCCGGAACAT
AATGGTGCAGGGCGCTGACTTCCGCGTTTCCAGACTTTACGAAACACGGAAACCGAAGACCATTCATGTT
GTTGCTCAGGTCGCAGACGTTTTGCAGCAGCAGTCGCTTCACGTTCGCTCGCGTATCGGTGATTCATTCT
GCTAACCAGTAAGGCAACCCCGCCAGCCTAGCCGGGTCCTCAACGACAGGAGCACGATCATGCGCACCCG
TGGGGCCGCCATGCCGGCGATAATGGCCTGCTTCTCGCCGAAACGTTTGGTGGCGGGACCAGTGACGAAG
GCTTGAGCGAGGGCGTGCAAGATTCCGAATACCGCAAGCGACAGGCCGATCATCGTCGCGCTCCAGCGAA
AGCGGTCCTCGCCGAAAATGACCCAGAGCGCTGCCGGCACCTGTCCTACGAGTTGCATGATAAAGAAGAC
AGTCATAAGTGCGGCGACGATAGTCATGCCCCGCGCCCACCGGAAGGAGCTGACTGGGTTGAAGGCTCTC
AAGGGCATCGGTCGAGATCCCGGTGCCTAATGAGTGAGCTAACTTACATTAATTGCGTTGCGCTCACTGC
CCGCTTTCCAGTCGGGAAACCTGTCGTGCCAGCTGCATTAATGAATCGGCCAACGCGCGGGGAGAGGCGG
TTTGCGTATTGGGCGCCAGGGTGGTTTTTCTTTTCACCAGTGAGACGGGCAACAGCTGATTGCCCTTCAC
CGCCTGGCCCTGAGAGAGTTGCAGCAAGCGGTCCACGCTGGTTTGCCCCAGCAGGCGAAAATCCTGTTTG
ATGGTGGTTAACGGCGGGATATAACATGAGCTGTCTTCGGTATCGTCGTATCCCACTACCGAGATATCCG
CACCAACGCGCAGCCCGGACTCGGTAATGGCGCGCATTGCGCCCAGCGCCATCTGATCGTTGGCAACCAG
CATCGCAGTGGGAACGATGCCCTCATTCAGCATTTGCATGGTTTGTTGAAAACCGGACATGGCACTCCAG
TCGCCTTCCCGTTCCGCTATCGGCTGAATTTGATTGCGAGTGAGATATTTATGCCAGCCAGCCAGACGCA
GACGCGCCGAGACAGAACTTAATGGGCCCGCTAACAGCGCGATTTGCTGGTGACCCAATGCGACCAGATG
CTCCACGCCCAGTCGCGTACCGTCTTCATGGGAGAAAATAATACTGTTGATGGGTGTCTGGTCAGAGACA
TCAAGAAATAACGCCGGAACATTAGTGCAGGCAGCTTCCACAGCAATGGCATCCTGGTCATCCAGCGGAT
AGTTAATGATCAGCCCACTGACGCGTTGCGCGAGAAGATTGTGCACCGCCGCTTTACAGGCTTCGACGCC
GCTTCGTTCTACCATCGACACCACCACGCTGGCACCCAGTTGATCGGCGCGAGATTTAATCGCCGCGACA
ATTTGCGACGGCGCGTGCAGGGCCAGACTGGAGGTGGCAACGCCAATCAGCAACGACTGTTTGCCCGCCA
GTTGTTGTGCCACGCGGTTGGGAATGTAATTCAGCTCCGCCATCGCCGCTTCCACTTTTTCCCGCGTTTT
CGCAGAAACGTGGCTGGCCTGGTTCACCACGCGGGAAACGGTCTGATAAGAGACACCGGCATACTCTGCG
ACATCGTATAACGTTACTGGTTTCACATTCACCACCCTGAATTGACTCTCTTCCGGGCGCTATCATGCCA
TACCGCGAAAGGTTTTGCGCCATTCGATGGTGTCCGGGATCTCGACGCTCTCCCTTATGCGACTCCTGCA
TTAGGAAGCAGCCCAGTAGTAGGTTGAGGCCGTTGAGCACCGCCGCCGCAAGGAATGGTGCATGCAAGGA
GATGGCGCCCAACAGTCCCCCGGCCACGGGGCCTGCCACCATACCCACGCCGAAACAAGCGCTCATGAGC
CCGAAGTGGCGAGCCCGATCTTCCCCATCGGTGATGTCGGCGATATAGGCGCCAGCAACCGCACCTGTGG
CGCCGGTGATGCCGGCCACGATGCGTCCGGCGTAGAGGATCGAGATCTCGATCCCGCGAAATTAATACGA
CTCACTATAGGGGAATTGTGAGCGGATAACAATTCCCCTCTAGAAATAATTTTGTTTAACTTTAAGAAGG
AGATATACCATGGGCAGCAGCCATCATCATCATCATCACAGCAGCGGCCTGGTGCCGCGCGGCAGCCATA
TGACTCATCAAATAGTAACGACTCAATACGGCAAAGTAAAAGGCACAACGGAAAACGGCGTACATAAGTG
GAAAGGCATTCCCTATGCCAAGCCGCCTGTCGGACAATGGCGTTTTAAAGCACCTGAGCCGCCTGAAGTG
TGGGAAGATGTGCTTGATGCCACAGCGTACGGCTCTATTTGCCCGCAGCCGTCTGATTTGCTGTCACTTT
CGTATACTGAGCTGCCCCGCCAGTCCGAGGATTGCTTGTATGTCAATGTATTTGCGCCTGACACCCCAAG
TAAAAATCTTCCTGTCATGGTGTGGATTCACGGAGGCGCTTTTTATCTAGGAGCGGGCAGTGAGCCATTG
TATGACGGATCAAAACTTGCGGCACAGGGAGAAGTCATTGTCGTTACATTGAACTATCGGCTGGGGCCGT
TTGGCTTTTTGCACTTGTCTTCATTTAATGAGGCGTATTCTGATAACCTTGGGCTTTTAGACCAAGCCGC
CGCGCTGAAATGGGTGCGAGAGAATATTTCAGCGTTTGGCGGTGATCCCGATAACGTAACAGTATTTGGA
GAATCTGCCGGCGGGATGAGCATTGCCGCGCTGCTTGCTATGCCTGCGGCAAAAGGCCTGTTCCAGAAAG
CAATCATGGAAAGCGGCGCTTCTCGAACGCTGACGAAAGAACAAGCGGCGAGCACCTCGGCAGCCTTCTT
ACAGGTCCTTGGGATTAACGAGGGCCAACTGGATAAATTGCATACGGTTTCTGCGGAAGATTTGCTAAAA
GCGGCTGATCAGCTTCGGATTGCAGAAAAAGAAAATATCTTTCAGCTGTTCTTCCAGCCCGCCCTTGATC
CGAAAACGCTGCCTGAAGAACTAGAAAAAGCGATCGCAGAAGGGGCTGCTTCCGGTATTCCGCTATTAAT
TGGAACAACCCGTGATGAAGGATATTTATTTTTCACCCCGGATTCAGCCGTTCATTCTCAGGAAACGCTT
GATACAGCGCTCGAGTATTTACTAGGGAAGCCGCTGGCAGAGAAAGTTGCCGATTTGTATCCGCGTTCTC
TGGAAAGCCAAATTCACATGATGACTGATTTATTATTTTGGCGCCCTGCCGTCGCCTATGCATCCGCACA
GTCTCATTACGCCCCTGTCTGGATGTACAGGTTCGATTGGCACCCGAAGAAGCCGCCGTACAATAAAGCG
TTTCACGCATTAGAGCTTCCTTTTGTCTTTGGAAATCTGGACGGATTGGAACGAATGGCAAAAGCGGAGA
TTACGGATGAGGTGAAACAGCTTTCTCACACGATACAATCAGCGTGGATCACGTTCGCCAAAACAGGAAA
CCCAAGCACCGAAGCTGTGAATTGGCCTGCGTATCATGAAGAAACGAGAGAGACGCTGATTTTAGACTCA
GAGATTACGGTCGAAAACGATCCCGAATCTGAAAAAAGGCAGGAGCTATTCCCTTCAAAAGGAGAAGGAT
CCTGAAAGCTTGCGGCCGCACTCGAGCACCACCACCACCACCACTGAGATCCGGCTGCTAACAAAGCCCG
AAAGGAAGCTGAGTTGGCTGCTGCCACCGCTGAGCAATAACTAGCATAACCCCTTGGGGCCTCTAAACGG
GTCTTGAGGGGTTTTTTGCTGAAAGGAGGAACTATATCCGGATTGGCGAATGGG
[124 nt withheld, positions 4045-4168]
C
[91 nt withheld, positions 4170-4260]
A
[49 nt withheld, positions 4262-4310]
CCTTTGACGTTGGAGTCCACGTTCTTT
[37 nt withheld, positions 4338-4374]
ACCCTATCTCGGTCTATTCTTTTGATTTATAAGGGATTTTGCCGATTTCGGCCTATTGGTTAAAAAATGA
GCTGATTTAACAAAAATTTAACGCGAATTTTAACAAAATATTAACGCTTACAATTTAGGTGGCACTTTTC
GGGGAAATGTGCGCGGAACCCCTATTTGTTTATTTTTCTAAATACATTCAAATATGTATCCGCTCATGAA
TTAATTCTTAGAAAAACTCATCGAGCATCAAATGAAACTGCAATTTATTCATATCAGGATTATCAATACC
ATATTTTTGAAAAAGCCGTTTCTGTAATGAAGGAGAAAACTCACCGAGGCAGTTCCATAGGATGGCAAGA
TCCTGGTATCGGTCTGCGATTCCGACTCGTCCAACATCAATACAACCTATTAATTTCCCCTCGTCAAAAA
TAAGGTTATCAAGTGAGAAATCACCATGAGTGACGACTGAATCCGGTGAGAATGGCAAAAGTTTATGCAT
TTCTTTCCAGACTTGTTCAACAGGCCAGCCATTACGCTCGTCATCAAAATCACTCGCATCAACCAAACCG
TTATTCATTCGTGATTGCGCCTGAGCGAGACGAAATACGCGATCGCTGTTAAAAGGACAATTACAAACAG
GAATCGAATGCAACCGGCGCAGGAACACTGCCAGCGCATCAACAATATTTTCACCTGAATCAGGATATTC
TTCTAATACCTGGAATGCTGTTTTCCCGGGGATCGCAGTGGTGAGTAACCATGCATCATCAGGAGTACGG
ATAAAATGCTTGATGGTCGGAAGAGGCATAAATTCCGTCAGCCAGTTTAGTCTGACCATCTCATCTGTAA
CATCATTGGCAACGCTACCTTTGCCATGTTTCAGAAACAACTCTGGCGCATCGGGCTTCCCATACAATCG
ATAGATTGTCGCACCTGATTGCCCGACATTATCGCGAGCCCATTTATACCCATATAAATCAGCATCCATG
TTGGAATTTAATCGCGGCCTAGAGCAAGACGTTTCCCGTTGAATATGGCTCATAACACCCCTTGTATTAC
TGTTTATGTAAGCAGACAGTTTTATTGTTCATGACCAAAATCCCTTAACGTGAGTTTTCGTTCCACTGAG
CGTCAGACCCCGTAGAAAAGATCAAAGGATCTTCTTGAGATCCTTTTTTTCTGCGCGTAATCTGCTGCTT
GCAAACAAAAAAACCACCGCTACCAGCGGTGGTTTGTTTGCCGGATCAAGAGCTACCAACTCTTTTTCCG
AAGGTAACTGGCTTCAGCAGAGCGCAGATACCAAATACTGTCCTTCTAGTGTAGCCGTAGTTAGGCCACC
ACTTCAAGAACTCTGTAGCACCGCCTACATACCTCGCTCTGCTAATCCTGTTACCAGTGGCTGCTGCCAG
TGGCGATAAGTCGTGTCTTACCGGGTTGGACTCAAGACGATAGTTACCGGATAAGGCGCAGCGGTCGGGC
TGAACGGGGGGTTCGTGCACACAGCCCAGCTTGGAGCGAACGACCTACACCGAACTGAGATACCTACAGC
GTGAGCTATGAGAAAGCGCCACGCTTCCCGAAGGGAGAAAGGCGGACAGGTATCCGGTAAGCGGCAGGGT
CGGAACAGGAGAGCGCACGAGGGAGCTTCCAGGGGGAAACGCCTGGTATCTTTATAGTCCTGTCGGGTTT
CGCCACCTCTGACTTGAGCGTCGATTTTTGTGATGCTCGTCAGGGGGGCGGAGCCTATGGAAAAACGCCA
GCAACGCGGCCTTTTTACGGTTCCTGGCCTTTTGCTGGCCTTTTGCTCACATGTTCTTTCCTGCGTTATC
CCCTGATTCTGTGGATAACCGTATTACCGCCTTTGAGTGAGCTGATACCGCTCGCCGCAGCCGAACGACC
GAGCGCAGCGAGTCAGTGAGCGAGGAAGCGGAAGAGCGCCTGATGCGGTATTTTCTCCTTACGCATCTGT
GCGGTATTTCACACCGCAATGGTGCACTCTCAGTACAATCTGCTCTGATGCCGCATAGTTAAGCCAGTAT
ACACTCCGCTATCGCTACGTGACTGGGTCATGGCTGCGCCCCGACACCCGCCAACACCCGCTGACGCGCC
CTGACGGGCTTGTCTGCTCCCGGCATCCGCTTACAGACAAGCTGTGACCGTCTCCGGGAGCTGCATGTGT
CAGAGGTTTTCACCGTCATCACCGAAACGCGCGAGGCAGCTGCGGTAAAGCTCATCAGCGTGGTCGTGAA
GCGATTCACAGATGTCTGCCTGTTCATCCGCGTCCAGCTCGTTGAGTTTCTCCAGAAGCGTTAATGTCTG
GCTTCTGATAAAGCGGGCCATGTTAAGGGCGGTTTTTTCCTGTTTGGTCACTGATGCCTCCGTGTAAGGG
GGATTTCTGTTCATGGGGGTAATGAT
Features (pLannotate 1.2.2; 21 found; start..end, strand, type, name):
    424..715     -  CDS            TcR (fragment): tetracycline efflux protein; tet; confers resistance to tetracycline
    730..751     -  protein_bind   CAP binding site: CAP binding activates transcription in the presence of cAMP. E. coli catabolite activator protein
    764..1846    -  CDS            lacI: lac repressor; lacI; The lac repressor binds to the lac operator to inhibit transcription in E. coli. This inhibition can be relieved by adding lactose or isopropyl-β-D-thiogalactopyranoside (IPTG).
   1847..1924    -  promoter       lacI promoter: lacI
   1932..2211    -  CDS            TcR (fragment): tetracycline efflux protein; tet; confers resistance to tetracycline
   2233..2251    +  promoter       T7 promoter: promoter for bacteriophage T7 RNA polymerase
   2252..2276    +  protein_bind   lac operator: The lac repressor binds to the lac operator to inhibit transcription in E. coli. This inhibition can be relieved by adding lactose or isopropyl-β-D-thiogalactopyranoside (IPTG). lac repressor encoded by lacI
   2291..2313    +  RBS            RBS: efficient ribosome binding site from bacteriophage T7 gene 10 (Olins and Rangwala, 1989)
   2332..2348    +  CDS            capTEV™ (fragment): composite tag for in vivo biotinylation, TEV protease cleavage, and 6xHis tagging
   2359..2376    +  CDS            thrombin site: thrombin recognition and cleavage site
   2380..3846    +  CDS            pnbA: PNBA_BACSU - Also known as estB. Experimental evidence at protein level: Swiss-Prot protein existence level 1. Catalyzes hydrolysis of several beta-lactam antibiotic PNB esters to the corresponding free acid and PNB alcohol. From Bacillus subtilis (strain 168).
   3877..3894    +  CDS            9xHis (fragment): 9xHis affinity tag
   3904..3953    +  CDS            SET1 (fragment): solubility-enhancement tag derived from T7 phage gene 10B
   3961..4008    +  terminator     T7 terminator: transcription terminator for bacteriophage T7 RNA polymerase
   4045..4473    +  rep_origin     f1 ori (sequence partly withheld): f1 bacteriophage origin of replication; arrow indicates direction of (+) strand synthesis
   4526..4583    +  promoter       AmpR promoter (fragment): bla
   4592..5407    -  CDS            KanR: aminoglycoside phosphotransferase; aph(3')-Ia; confers resistance to kanamycin in bacteria or G418 (Geneticin®) in eukaryotes
   5529..6117    +  rep_origin     ori: high-copy-number ColE1/pMB1/pBR322/pUC origin of replication
   6303..6442    -  misc_feature   bom: basis of mobility region from pBR322
   6544..6735    -  CDS            rop: Rop protein, which maintains plasmids at low copy number; rop
   6752..352     +  CDS            YPB1_ECOLX (across the origin): Protein predicted: Swiss-Prot protein existence level 4. From Escherichia coli.
