[The description below was written by a language model from this plasmid's Addgene catalogue record and pLannotate feature annotations shown in this document.]
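Description:
pet28a-His6-BS2-ELLVAT is a bacterial expression plasmid built on the pET-28a(+) backbone for producing an engineered variant of the Bacillus subtilis esterase BS2 in E. coli. It is about 6.8 kb and is maintained through a ColE1/pBR322-type origin accompanied by the bom site and the rop gene, which in pBR322-derived vectors holds copy number down; the record itself lists copy number as unknown. Selection is by kanamycin via the aph(3')-Ia aminoglycoside phosphotransferase gene. An f1 phage origin is also present, along with short tetracycline-resistance fragments that are backbone remnants rather than functional markers.

The insert, catalogued as a 1536 bp BS2-ELLVAT esterase, is annotated in the feature table as matching pnbA (also known as estB), the B. subtilis para-nitrobenzyl esterase. The name ELLVAT presumably denotes a set of substitutions in the variant, but the record does not define them. Expression is driven by the T7 promoter with an adjacent lac operator and the T7 gene 10 ribosome binding site, and it ends at the T7 terminator. The plasmid-borne lacI gene supplies repressor, so transcription is IPTG-inducible in hosts that provide T7 RNA polymerase. The coding sequence is preceded by an N-terminal His6 tag and a thrombin cleavage site, allowing metal-affinity purification and optional tag removal. A second His-tag sequence from the vector lies downstream of the gene; the record mentions only the N-terminal tag and does not show whether the downstream one is translated. The stated purpose is bacterial expression of BS2-ELLVAT, and the associated publication concerns directed evolution of enzymes for bioorthogonal chemistry.
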