Addgene plasmid #247994: pet28a-His6-BS2-ELLVAT
Purpose: BS2-ELLVAT bacterial expression plasmid
Depositing lab: Jeffrey Martell. Depositing organization: University of Wisconsin, Madison. Publication: Directed Evolution of Enzymes for Bioorthogonal Chemistry Using Acid Chloride Proximity Labeling. Ogorek AN, Pani S, Mertick-Sykes EJ, Momirov J, Lao Y, Mejia FB, Chan RST, Huang X, Dickinson BC, Martell JD. ACS Cent. Sci. 2026, 10.1021/acscentsci.5c01746.
Backbone
  Vector backbone: pET-28a(+)
  Vector type: Bacterial Expression
Growth in bacteria
  Bacterial resistance: Kanamycin, 50 μg/mL
  Growth temperature: 37°C
  Growth strain: DH5alpha
  Copy number: Unknown
Gene/Insert
  Gene/Insert name: BS2-ELLVAT Esterase (alt name: BS2-ELLVAT)
  Species: Bacillus subtilis
  Insert size (bp): 1536
  Tag / fusion protein: His Tag (N terminal on insert)
Terms and licenses: Academic/Nonprofit Terms; Industry Terms: Not Available to Industry
Depositor comments: Please visit https://doi.org/10.26434/chemrxiv-2025-d6bzr for ChemRxiv preprint.
How to cite: pet28a-His6-BS2-ELLVAT was a gift from Jeffrey Martell (Addgene plasmid # 247994 ; http://n2t.net/addgene:247994 ; RRID:Addgene_247994)
